Addgene plasmid #142403: TFORF2301
Purpose: Lentiviral vector for overexpressing transcription factor ORFs with unique 24-bp barcodes. Barcodes facilitate identification of transcription factors in pooled screens.
Depositing lab: Feng Zhang. Depositing organization: Broad Institute. Publication: A transcription factor atlas of directed differentiation. Joung J, Ma S, Tay T, Geiger-Schuller KR, Kirchgatterer PC, Verdine VK, Guo B, Arias-Garcia MA, Allen WE, Singh A, Kuksenko O, Abudayyeh OO, Gootenberg JS, Fu Z, Macrae RK, Buenrostro JD, Regev A, Zhang F. Cell. 2023 Jan 5;186(1):209-229.e26. doi: 10.1016/j.cell.2022.11.026. PubMed 36608654.
Backbone
  Vector backbone: pLX_TRC317
  Backbone manufacturer: Broad Institute Genetic Perturbation Platform
  Backbone size w/o insert (bp): 8264
  Vector type: Mammalian Expression, Lentiviral
  Selectable markers: Puromycin
Growth in bacteria
  Bacterial resistance: Ampicillin, 100 μg/mL
  Growth temperature: 37°C
  Growth strain: NEB Stable
  Copy number: High Copy
Gene/Insert
  Gene/Insert name: HIC2
  Species: H. sapiens (human)
  Insert size (bp): 1949
  Entrez Gene: HIC2 (a.k.a. HRG22, ZBTB30, ZNF907, KIAA1020)
  Promoter: EF1a
  Cloning method: Unknown
  Sequencing primers: 5′ GGGTGGAGACTGAAGTTAGGCCAG; 3′ CACATAGCGTAAAAGGAGCAACATAG
Terms and licenses: Academic/Nonprofit Terms; Industry Terms: Not Available to Industry
Depositor comments: NM_015094,XM_011530010,XM_011530008,XM_011530009,XM_011530007,ENST00000407464,ENST00000407598,ENST00000443632 . The transcription factor ORF portion of this plasmid was synthesized by Genewiz. Please test multiple small colonies in case of plasmid recombination. To make this collection available in a timely manner, a portion of this collection was not fully sequenced by Addgene. If an Addgene verified full plasmid sequence is not available, please contact us prior to placing an order to request the full sequence.
How to cite: TFORF2301 was a gift from Feng Zhang (Addgene plasmid # 142403 ; http://n2t.net/addgene:142403 ; RRID:Addgene_142403)
