[The description below was written by a language model from this plasmid's Addgene catalogue record and pLannotate feature annotations shown in this document.]
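Description:
TFORF2301 is a lentiviral mammalian expression plasmid built on the pLX_TRC317 backbone. It belongs to a barcoded library of human transcription factor open reading frames, and this member carries human HIC2 (also known as ZBTB30 or ZNF907), a transcriptional repressor. In bacteria it is maintained through a high-copy ColE1/pUC-type origin with ampicillin selection from the bla gene. An f1 origin and remnants of a lac/T7/T3 cloning region are also present in the backbone. The depositor notes that the plasmid can recombine, which is common for LTR-containing vectors.

The viral portion has a third-generation, self-inactivating layout. An RSV promoter drives a truncated HIV-1 5' LTR, followed by the Ψ packaging signal with a gag fragment, the Rev response element and a cPPT/CTS. The transfer cassette ends in a WPRE and a ΔU3 3' LTR, followed by an SV40 polyadenylation signal. Two expression units lie between the LTRs. An SV40 early promoter drives puromycin N-acetyltransferase for selecting transduced cells, and the EF-1α promoter drives the synthesized HIC2 ORF. The annotated HIC2 match covers only part of the stated 1949 bp insert. The short zinc-finger and U6 promoter hits downstream of it are probably spurious matches to ORF or linker sequence.

According to the record, each ORF in the collection is paired with a unique 24-bp barcode, although the feature table does not annotate it. The barcode allows the overexpressed factor to be identified by sequencing in pooled screens, such as those that test whether transcription factors drive directed differentiation.
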