Features (pLannotate 1.2.2; 32 found; start..end, strand, type, name):
      5..231     +  promoter       RSV promoter: Rous sarcoma virus enhancer/promoter
    232..412     +  LTR            5' LTR (truncated): truncated 5' long terminal repeat (LTR) from HIV-1
    459..584     +  misc_feature   HIV-1 Ψ: packaging signal of human immunodeficiency virus type 1
    568..931     +  CDS            HIV-1 gag (fragment): gag protein from human immunodeficiency virus 1; gag
   1077..1310    +  misc_feature   RRE: The Rev response element (RRE) of HIV-1 allows for Rev-dependent mRNA export from the nucleus to the cytoplasm.
   1687..1713    +  CDS            Rev (fragment): human immunodeficiency virus 1 (HIV-1) Rev protein; rev; enhances nuclear export of unspliced and incompletely spliced viral mRNAs
   1720..1743    +  promoter       SV40 promoter (fragment): SV40 early promoter
   1744..1815    +  promoter       SV40 promoter (fragment): SV40 enhancer and early promoter
   1839..1974    +  rep_origin     SV40 ori: SV40 origin of replication
   2020..2616    +  CDS            PuroR (fragment): puromycin N-acetyltransferase; pac from Streptomyces; confers resistance to puromycin
   2665..2782    +  misc_feature   cPPT/CTS: central polypurine tract and central termination sequence of HIV-1
   2847..2913    +  CDS            small t antigen (fragment): SV40 (simian virus 40) small t antigen
   2920..4098    +  promoter       EF-1α promoter: strong constitutive promoter for human elongation factor EF-1α
   4115..5704    +  CDS            HIC2 (fragment): HIC2_HUMAN - Also known as HRG22, KIAA1020, ZBTB30. Experimental evidence at protein level: Swiss-Prot protein existence level 1. Transcriptional repressor. From Homo sapiens (Human).
   5789..5805    +  CDS            CCR5TC (fragment): zinc-finger domain from the CCR5-224 (+) zinc-finger nuclease that recognizes the left half-site target sequence in the human CCR5 gene (Perez et al., 2008; Gross et al., 2013)
   5975..6028    +  promoter       U6 promoter (fragment): RNA polymerase III promoter for human U6 snRNA
   6070..6658    +  misc_feature   WPRE: woodchuck hepatitis virus posttranscriptional regulatory element
   6709..6728    +  misc_feature   cPPT/CTS (fragment): central polypurine tract and central termination sequence of HIV-1
   6730..6963    +  LTR            3' LTR (ΔU3): self-inactivating 3' long terminal repeat (LTR) from HIV-1
   7041..7162    +  polyA_signal   SV40 poly(A) signal: SV40 polyadenylation signal
   7202..7337    +  rep_origin     SV40 ori: SV40 origin of replication
   7358..7376    -  promoter       T7 promoter: promoter for bacteriophage T7 RNA polymerase
   7384..7539    +  CDS            lacZα (fragment): LacZα fragment of β-galactosidase; lacZ fragment
   7544..7972    +  rep_origin     f1 ori (sequence partly withheld): f1 bacteriophage origin of replication; arrow indicates direction of (+) strand synthesis
   8025..8129    +  promoter       AmpR promoter: bla
   8130..8990    +  CDS            AmpR: β-lactamase; bla; confers resistance to ampicillin, carbenicillin, and related antibiotics
   9161..9749    +  rep_origin     ori: high-copy-number ColE1/pMB1/pBR322/pUC origin of replication
   9932..10024   +  CDS            lacI (fragment): lac repressor; lacI; The lac repressor binds to the lac operator to inhibit transcription in E. coli. This inhibition can be relieved by adding lactose or isopropyl-β-D-thiogalactopyranoside (IPTG).
  10037..10058   +  protein_bind   CAP binding site: CAP binding activates transcription in the presence of cAMP. E. coli catabolite activator protein
  10073..10103   +  promoter       lac promoter: promoter for the E. coli lac operon
  10111..10127   +  protein_bind   lac operator: The lac repressor binds to the lac operator to inhibit transcription in E. coli. This inhibition can be relieved by adding lactose or isopropyl-β-D-thiogalactopyranoside (IPTG). lac repressor encoded by lacI
  10172..10190   +  promoter       T3 promoter: promoter for bacteriophage T3 RNA polymerase
>Addgene plasmid #142403 | TFORF2301 | addgene full sequence | sequence record 397156 | Addgene NGS Result
TTAATGTAGTCTTATGCAATACTCTTGTAGTCTTGCAACATGGTAACGATGAGTTAGCAACATGCCTTAC
AAGGAGAGAAAAAGCACCGTGCATGCCGATTGGTGGAAGTAAGGTGGTACGATCGTGCCTTATTAGGAAG
GCAACAGACGGGTCTGACATGGATTGGACGAACCACTGAATTGCCGCATTGCAGAGATATTGTATTTAAG
TGCCTAGCTCGATACATAAACGGGTCTCTCTGGTTAGACCAGATCTGAGCCTGGGAGCTCTCTGGCTAAC
TAGGGAACCCACTGCTTAAGCCTCAATAAAGCTTGCCTTGAGTGCTTCAAGTAGTGTGTGCCCGTCTGTT
GTGTGACTCTGGTAACTAGAGATCCCTCAGACCCTTTTAGTCAGTGTGGAAAATCTCTAGCAGTGGCGCC
CGAACAGGGACTTGAAAGCGAAAGGGAAACCAGAGGAGCTCTCTCGACGCAGGACTCGGCTTGCTGAAGC
GCGCACGGCAAGAGGCGAGGGGCGGCGACTGGTGAGTACGCCAAAAATTTTGACTAGCGGAGGCTAGAAG
GAGAGAGATGGGTGCGAGAGCGTCAGTATTAAGCGGGGGAGAATTAGATCGCGATGGGAAAAAATTCGGT
TAAGGCCAGGGGGAAAGAAAAAATATAAATTAAAACATATAGTATGGGCAAGCAGGGAGCTAGAACGATT
CGCAGTTAATCCTGGCCTGTTAGAAACATCAGAAGGCTGTAGACAAATACTGGGACAGCTACAACCATCC
CTTCAGACAGGATCAGAAGAACTTAGATCATTATATAATACAGTAGCAACCCTCTATTGTGTGCATCAAA
GGATAGAGATAAAAGACACCAAGGAAGCTTTAGACAAGATAGAGGAAGAGCAAAACAAAAGTAAGACCAC
CGCACAGCAAGCGGCCGCTGATCTTCAGACCTGGAGGAGGAGATATGAGGGACAATTGGAGAAGTGAATT
ATATAAATATAAAGTAGTAAAAATTGAACCATTAGGAGTAGCACCCACCAAGGCAAAGAGAAGAGTGGTG
CAGAGAGAAAAAAGAGCAGTGGGAATAGGAGCTTTGTTCCTTGGGTTCTTGGGAGCAGCAGGAAGCACTA
TGGGCGCAGCGTCAATGACGCTGACGGTACAGGCCAGACAATTATTGTCTGGTATAGTGCAGCAGCAGAA
CAATTTGCTGAGGGCTATTGAGGCGCAACAGCATCTGTTGCAACTCACAGTCTGGGGCATCAAGCAGCTC
CAGGCAAGAATCCTGGCTGTGGAAAGATACCTAAAGGATCAACAGCTCCTGGGGATTTGGGGTTGCTCTG
GAAAACTCATTTGCACCACTGCTGTGCCTTGGAATGCTAGTTGGAGTAATAAATCTCTGGAACAGATTTG
GAATCACACGACCTGGATGGAGTGGGACAGAGAAATTAACAATTACACAAGCTTAATACACTCCTTAATT
GAAGAATCGCAAAACCAGCAAGAAAAGAATGAACAAGAATTATTGGAATTAGATAAATGGGCAAGTTTGT
GGAATTGGTTTAACATAACAAATTGGCTGTGGTATATAAAATTATTCATAATGATAGTAGGAGGCTTGGT
AGGTTTAAGAATAGTTTTTGCTGTACTTTCTATAGTGAATAGAGTTAGGCAGGGATATTCACCATTATCG
TTTCAGACCCACCTCCCAACCCCGAGGGGACCCATGCATTGCATCTCAATTAGTCAGCAACCAGGTGTGG
AAAGTCCCCAGGCTCCCCAGCAGGCAGAAGTATGCAAAGCATGCGTCTCAATTAGTCAGCAACCATAGTC
CCGCCCCTAACTCCGCCCATCCCGCCCCTAACTCCGCCCAGTTCCGCCCATTCTCCGCCCCATGGCTGAC
TAATTTTTTTTATTTATGCAGAGGCCGAGGCCGCCTCGGCCTCTGAGCTATTCCAGAAGTAGTGAGGAGG
CTTTTTTGGAGGCCTAGGCTTTTGCAAAAAGCTTTCTAGAGGTACCACCGGAGCTTACCATGACCGAGTA
CAAGCCCACGGTGCGCCTCGCCACCCGCGACGACGTCCCCAGGGCCGTACGCACCCTCGCCGCCGCGTTC
GCCGACTACCCCGCCACGCGCCACACCGTCGATCCGGACCGCCACATCGAGCGGGTCACCGAGCTGCAAG
AACTCTTCCTCACGCGCGTCGGGCTCGACATCGGCAAGGTGTGGGTCGCGGACGACGGCGCCGCCGTGGC
GGTCTGGACCACGCCGGAGAGCGTCGAAGCGGGGGCGGTGTTCGCCGAGATCGGCCCGCGCATGGCCGAG
TTGAGCGGTTCCCGGCTGGCCGCGCAGCAACAGATGGAAGGCCTCCTGGCGCCGCACCGGCCCAAGGAGC
CCGCGTGGTTCCTGGCCACCGTCGGCGTCTCGCCCGACCACCAGGGCAAGGGTCTGGGCAGCGCCGTCGT
GCTCCCCGGAGTGGAGGCGGCCGAGCGCGCCGGGGTGCCCGCCTTCCTGGAGACCTCCGCGCCCCGCAAC
CTCCCCTTCTACGAGCGGCTCGGCTTCACCGTCACCGCCGACGTCGAGGTGCCCGAAGGACCGCGCACCT
GGTGCATGACCCGCAAGCCCGGTGCCAGTTAACGAATTCTAGATCTTGAGACAAATGGCAGTATTCATCC
ACAATTTTAAAAGAAAAGGGGGGATTGGGGGGTACAGTGCAGGGGAAAGAATAGTAGACATAATAGCAAC
AGACATACAAACTAAAGAATTACAAAAACAAATTACAAAAATTCAAAATTTTCGGGTTTATTACAGGGAC
AGCAGAGATCCACTTTGGCGCCGGCTCGAGGCCTGCAGGTGCAAAGATGGATAAAGTTTTAAACAGAGAG
GAATCTTTGCAGCTAATGGACCTTCTAGGTCTTGAAAGGAGTGGGAATTGGCTCCGGTGCCCGTCAGTGG
GCAGAGCGCACATCGCCCACAGTCCCCGAGAAGTTGGGGGGAGGGGTCGGCAATTGAACCGGTGCCTAGA
GAAGGTGGCGCGGGGTAAACTGGGAAAGTGATGTCGTGTACTGGCTCCGCCTTTTTCCCGAGGGTGGGGG
AGAACCGTATATAAGTGCAGTAGTCGCCGTGAACGTTCTTTTTCGCAACGGGTTTGCCGCCAGAACACAG
GTAAGTGCCGTGTGTGGTTCCCGCGGGCCTGGCCTCTTTACGGGTTATGGCCCTTGCGTGCCTTGAATTA
CTTCCACCTGGCTGCAGTACGTGATTCTTGATCCCGAGCTTCGGGTTGGAAGTGGGTGGGAGAGTTCGAG
GCCTTGCGCTTAAGGAGCCCCTTCGCCTCGTGCTTGAGTTGAGGCCTGGCCTGGGCGCTGGGGCCGCCGC
GTGCGAATCTGGTGGCACCTTCGCGCCTGTCTCGCTGCTTTCGATAAGTCTCTAGCCATTTAAAATTTTT
GATGACCTGCTGCGACGCTTTTTTTCTGGCAAGATAGTCTTGTAAATGCGGGCCAAGATCTGCACACTGG
TATTTCGGTTTTTGGGGCCGCGGGCGGCGACGGGGCCCGTGCGTCCCAGCGCACATGTTCGGCGAGGCGG
GGCCTGCGAGCGCGGCCACCGAGAATCGGACGGGGGTAGTCTCAAGCTGGCCGGCCTGCTCTGGTGCCTG
GCCTCGCGCCGCCGTGTATCGCCCCGCCCTGGGCGGCAAGGCTGGCCCGGTCGGCACCAGTTGCGTGAGC
GGAAAGATGGCCGCTTCCCGGCCCTGCTGCAGGGAGCTCAAAATGGAGGACGCGGCGCTCGGGAGAGCGG
GCGGGTGAGTCACCCACACAAAGGAAAAGGGCCTTTCCGTCCTCAGCCGTCGCTTCATGTGACTCCACGG
AGTACCGGGCGCCGTCCAGGCACCTCGATTAGTTCTCGAGCTTTTGGAGTACGTCGTCTTTAGGTTGGGG
GGAGGGGTTTTATGCGATGGAGTTTCCCCACACTGAGTGGGTGGAGACTGAAGTTAGGCCAGCTTGGCAC
TTGATGTAATTCTCCTTGGAATTTGCCCTTTTTGAGTTTGGATCTTGGTTCATTCTCAAGCCTCAGACAG
TGGTTCAAAGTTTTTTTCTTCCATTTCAGGTGTCGTGAGGCTAGCACCGCCACCATGGTGTCTGGGCCCT
TGGCACTCCGGTGGTGCGCGTGGGCAGGGCGCGGGGACATGGGGCCCGACATGGAGCTGCCCAGCCACTC
GAAGCAGCTCCTGCTGCAGCTGAACCAGCAGAGGACCAAGGGCTTCCTGTGTGACGTCATCATCATGGTG
GAGAACTCCATCTTCCGGGCCCACAAGAACGTCCTAGCCGCCAGCAGCATCTATTTCAAGTCCCTGGTCC
TGCACGACAACCTCATCAACCTGGACACAGACATGGTCAGCTCCACAGTGTTCCAGCAGATCTTGGACTT
CATCTACACAGGCAAGCTGCTGCCCAGCGACCAGCCAGCCGAGCCCAACTTCAGCACCCTCCTCACTGCC
GCCAGCTACCTCCAGCTGCCCGAGTTGGCAGCCCTCTGCCGCCGCAAACTCAAGCGAGCCGGCAAGCCCT
TTGGCTCTGGGAGGGCGGGGTCCACTGGCATGGGGCGGCCCCCCCGCAGCCAGCGGCTGTCCACGGCCTC
TGTCATCCAAGCTCGGTATCAGGGGCTCGTGGATGGGCGCAAGGGGGCCCACGCCCCCCAGGAGCTCCCC
CAAGCCAAAGGCTCAGACGATGAACTCTTTCTTGGTGGCTCTAACCAGGATAGCGTGCAAGGTCTGGGCC
GGGCTGTCTGCCCAGCTGGCGGGGAGGCGGGTCTGGGGGGCTGCAGCAGCAGCACCAACGGGAGCAGCGG
GGGCTGCGAGCAGGAGCTGGGCTTGGACCTGTCCAAGAAAAGCCCACCCTTGCCCCCTGCCACCCCAGGT
CCCCACCTCACTCCCGATGACGCAGCCCAGCTGAGCGACAGCCAACATGGCTCGCCCCCTGCGGCCTCTG
CTCCTCCCGTTGCCAACAGTGCCTCTTATTCTGAGCTGGGGGGCACCCCTGATGAGCCCATGGATCTGGA
GGGGGCCGAGGACAACCACCTGAGCCTGCTGGAGGCGCCTGGTGGGCAGCCTCGGAAGAGCCTCCGGCAC
TCCACTCGGAAGAAGGAGTGGGGCAAGAAGGAGCCTGTGGCTGGCTCCCCCTTTGAGCGGAGAGAAGCAG
GGCCCAAGGGTCCCTGCCCGGGAGAGGAGGGTGAGGGGGTCGGGGACAGGGTTCCCAATGGCATCCTGGC
TAGTGGGGCTGGCCCTAGCGGGCCCTATGGGGAGCCCCCCTACCCCTGCAAGGAGGAGGAGGAGAACGGC
AAGGATGCAAGTGAAGACAGTGCGCAGAGCGGGAGCGAGGGGGGCAGCGGCCATGCCAGCGCCCACTACA
TGTACCGGCAGGAGGGCTACGAGACGGTGTCCTACGGGGACAACTTGTATGTGTGCATTCCCTGCGCCAA
GGGCTTCCCCAGCTCTGAGCAGCTCAATGCGCACGTGGAGACTCACACGGAGGAAGAGCTGTTCATCAAG
GAAGAGGGGGCCTACGAGACAGGCAGTGGGGGTGCCGAGGAGGAGGCCGAGGACCTGTCAGCACCCAGTG
CGGCCTACACGGCTGAGCCCCGGCCCTTCAAGTGTTCGGTCTGCGAGAAGACCTACAAGGACCCAGCCAC
GCTGCGGCAGCACGAGAAGACGCACTGGCTGACACGGCCCTTCCCCTGCAACATCTGTGGCAAAATGTTC
ACGCAGCGCGGCACCATGACGCGTCACATGCGGAGCCACCTGGGCCTGAAGCCCTTCGCCTGCGATGAGT
GTGGCATGCGCTTCACCCGTCAGTACCGCCTCACGGAGCACATGCGTGTGCACTCGGGCGAGAAACCTTA
CGAGTGCCAGCTGTGCGGGGGCAAGTTCACCCAGCAGCGCAACCTCATCAGCCACCTGCGCATGCACACC
TCCCCCTCCTAGTAATGAACTAGTCCGTAACTTGAAAGTATTTCGATTTCTTGGCTTTATATATCTTGTG
GAAAGGACGAAATGGAATAATAATCGGCGACGCAACGCGTTAAGTCGACAATCAACCTCTGGATTACAAA
ATTTGTGAAAGATTGACTGGTATTCTTAACTATGTTGCTCCTTTTACGCTATGTGGATACGCTGCTTTAA
TGCCTTTGTATCATGCTATTGCTTCCCGTATGGCTTTCATTTTCTCCTCCTTGTATAAATCCTGGTTGCT
GTCTCTTTATGAGGAGTTGTGGCCCGTTGTCAGGCAACGTGGCGTGGTGTGCACTGTGTTTGCTGACGCA
ACCCCCACTGGTTGGGGCATTGCCACCACCTGTCAGCTCCTTTCCGGGACTTTCGCTTTCCCCCTCCCTA
TTGCCACGGCGGAACTCATCGCCGCCTGCCTTGCCCGCTGCTGGACAGGGGCTCGGCTGTTGGGCACTGA
CAATTCCGTGGTGTTGTCGGGGAAATCATCGTCCTTTCCTTGGCTGCTCGCCTGTGTTGCCACCTGGATT
CTGCGCGGGACGTCCTTCTGCTACGTCCCTTCGGCCCTCAATCCAGCGGACCTTCCTTCCCGCGGCCTGC
TGCCGGCTCTGCGGCCTCTTCCGCGTCTTCGCCTTCGCCCTCAGACGAGTCGGATCTCCCTTTGGGCCGC
CTCCCCGCGTCGACTTTAAGACCAATGACTTACAAGGCAGCTGTAGATCTTAGCCACTTTTTAAAAGAAA
AGGGGGGACTGGAAGGGCTAATTCACTCCCAACGAAGACAAGATCTGCTTTTTGCTTGTACTGGGTCTCT
CTGGTTAGACCAGATCTGAGCCTGGGAGCTCTCTGGCTAACTAGGGAACCCACTGCTTAAGCCTCAATAA
AGCTTGCCTTGAGTGCTTCAAGTAGTGTGTGCCCGTCTGTTGTGTGACTCTGGTAACTAGAGATCCCTCA
GACCCTTTTAGTCAGTGTGGAAAATCTCTAGCAGTACGTATAGTAGTTCATGTCATCTTATTATTCAGTA
TTTATAACTTGCAAAGAAATGAATATCAGAGAGTGAGAGGAACTTGTTTATTGCAGCTTATAATGGTTAC
AAATAAAGCAATAGCATCACAAATTTCACAAATAAAGCATTTTTTTCACTGCATTCTAGTTGTGGTTTGT
CCAAACTCATCAATGTATCTTATCATGTCTGGCTCTAGCTATCCCGCCCCTAACTCCGCCCATCCCGCCC
CTAACTCCGCCCAGTTCCGCCCATTCTCCGCCCCATGGCTGACTAATTTTTTTTATTTATGCAGAGGCCG
AGGCCGCCTCGGCCTCTGAGCTATTCCAGAAGTAGTGAGGAGGCTTTTTTGGAGGCCTAGGGACGTACCC
AATTCGCCCTATAGTGAGTCGTATTACGCGCGCTCACTGGCCGTCGTTTTACAACGTCGTGACTGGGAAA
ACCCTGGCGTTACCCAACTTAATCGCCTTGCAGCACATCCCCCTTTCGCCAGCTGGCGTAATAGCGAAGA
GGCCCGCACCGATCGCCCTTCCCAACAGTTGCGCAGCCTGAATGGCGAATGGG
[124 nt withheld, positions 7544-7667]
C
[91 nt withheld, positions 7669-7759]
A
[49 nt withheld, positions 7761-7809]
CCTTTGACGTTGGAGTCCACGTTCTTT
[37 nt withheld, positions 7837-7873]
ACCCTATCTCGGTCTATTCTTTTGATTTATAAGGGATTTTGCCGATTTCGGCCTATTGGTTAAAAAATGA
GCTGATTTAACAAAAATTTAACGCGAATTTTAACAAAATATTAACGCTTACAATTTAGGTGGCACTTTTC
GGGGAAATGTGCGCGGAACCCCTATTTGTTTATTTTTCTAAATACATTCAAATATGTATCCGCTCATGAG
ACAATAACCCTGATAAATGCTTCAATAATATTGAAAAAGGAAGAGTATGAGTATTCAACATTTCCGTGTC
GCCCTTATTCCCTTTTTTGCGGCATTTTGCCTTCCTGTTTTTGCTCACCCAGAAACGCTGGTGAAAGTAA
AAGATGCTGAAGATCAGTTGGGTGCACGAGTGGGTTACATCGAACTGGATCTCAACAGCGGTAAGATCCT
TGAGAGTTTTCGCCCCGAAGAACGTTTTCCAATGATGAGCACTTTTAAAGTTCTGCTATGTGGCGCGGTA
TTATCCCGTATTGACGCCGGGCAAGAGCAACTCGGTCGCCGCATACACTATTCTCAGAATGACTTGGTTG
AGTACTCACCAGTCACAGAAAAGCATCTTACGGATGGCATGACAGTAAGAGAATTATGCAGTGCTGCCAT
AACCATGAGTGATAACACTGCGGCCAACTTACTTCTGACAACGATCGGAGGACCGAAGGAGCTAACCGCT
TTTTTGCACAACATGGGGGATCATGTAACTCGCCTTGATCGTTGGGAACCGGAGCTGAATGAAGCCATAC
CAAACGACGAGCGTGACACCACGATGCCTGTAGCAATGGCAACAACGTTGCGCAAACTATTAACTGGCGA
ACTACTTACTCTAGCTTCCCGGCAACAATTAATAGACTGGATGGAGGCGGATAAAGTTGCAGGACCACTT
CTGCGCTCGGCCCTTCCGGCTGGCTGGTTTATTGCTGATAAATCTGGAGCCGGTGAGCGTGGGTCTCGCG
GTATCATTGCAGCACTGGGGCCAGATGGTAAGCCCTCCCGTATCGTAGTTATCTACACGACGGGGAGTCA
GGCAACTATGGATGAACGAAATAGACAGATCGCTGAGATAGGTGCCTCACTGATTAAGCATTGGTAACTG
TCAGACCAAGTTTACTCATATATACTTTAGATTGATTTAAAACTTCATTTTTAATTTAAAAGGATCTAGG
TGAAGATCCTTTTTGATAATCTCATGACCAAAATCCCTTAACGTGAGTTTTCGTTCCACTGAGCGTCAGA
CCCCGTAGAAAAGATCAAAGGATCTTCTTGAGATCCTTTTTTTCTGCGCGTAATCTGCTGCTTGCAAACA
AAAAAACCACCGCTACCAGCGGTGGTTTGTTTGCCGGATCAAGAGCTACCAACTCTTTTTCCGAAGGTAA
CTGGCTTCAGCAGAGCGCAGATACCAAATACTGTTCTTCTAGTGTAGCCGTAGTTAGGCCACCACTTCAA
GAACTCTGTAGCACCGCCTACATACCTCGCTCTGCTAATCCTGTTACCAGTGGCTGCTGCCAGTGGCGAT
AAGTCGTGTCTTACCGGGTTGGACTCAAGACGATAGTTACCGGATAAGGCGCAGCGGTCGGGCTGAACGG
GGGGTTCGTGCACACAGCCCAGCTTGGAGCGAACGACCTACACCGAACTGAGATACCTACAGCGTGAGCT
ATGAGAAAGCGCCACGCTTCCCGAAGGGAGAAAGGCGGACAGGTATCCGGTAAGCGGCAGGGTCGGAACA
GGAGAGCGCACGAGGGAGCTTCCAGGGGGAAACGCCTGGTATCTTTATAGTCCTGTCGGGTTTCGCCACC
TCTGACTTGAGCGTCGATTTTTGTGATGCTCGTCAGGGGGGCGGAGCCTATGGAAAAACGCCAGCAACGC
GGCCTTTTTACGGTTCCTGGCCTTTTGCTGGCCTTTTGCTCACATGTTCTTTCCTGCGTTATCCCCTGAT
TCTGTGGATAACCGTATTACCGCCTTTGAGTGAGCTGATACCGCTCGCCGCAGCCGAACGACCGAGCGCA
GCGAGTCAGTGAGCGAGGAAGCGGAAGAGCGCCCAATACGCAAACCGCCTCTCCCCGCGCGTTGGCCGAT
TCATTAATGCAGCTGGCACGACAGGTTTCCCGACTGGAAAGCGGGCAGTGAGCGCAACGCAATTAATGTG
AGTTAGCTCACTCATTAGGCACCCCAGGCTTTACACTTTATGCTTCCGGCTCGTATGTTGTGTGGAATTG
TGAGCGGATAACAATTTCACACAGGAAACAGCTATGACCATGATTACGCCAAGCGCGCAATTAACCCTCA
CTAAAGGGAACAAAAGCTGGAGCTGCAAGC
