>Addgene plasmid #142403 | TFORF2301 | depositor partial sequence | sequence record 279347 | Insert
ACCGCCACCATGGTGTCTGGGCCCTTGGCACTCCGGTGGTGCGCGTGGGCAGGGCGCGGGGACATGGGGC
CCGACATGGAGCTGCCCAGCCACTCGAAGCAGCTCCTGCTGCAGCTGAACCAGCAGAGGACCAAGGGCTT
CCTGTGTGACGTCATCATCATGGTGGAGAACTCCATCTTCCGGGCCCACAAGAACGTCCTAGCCGCCAGC
AGCATCTATTTCAAGTCCCTGGTCCTGCACGACAACCTCATCAACCTGGACACAGACATGGTCAGCTCCA
CAGTGTTCCAGCAGATCTTGGACTTCATCTACACAGGCAAGCTGCTGCCCAGCGACCAGCCAGCCGAGCC
CAACTTCAGCACCCTCCTCACTGCCGCCAGCTACCTCCAGCTGCCCGAGTTGGCAGCCCTCTGCCGCCGC
AAACTCAAGCGAGCCGGCAAGCCCTTTGGCTCTGGGAGGGCGGGGTCCACTGGCATGGGGCGGCCCCCCC
GCAGCCAGCGGCTGTCCACGGCCTCTGTCATCCAAGCTCGGTATCAGGGGCTCGTGGATGGGCGCAAGGG
GGCCCACGCCCCCCAGGAGCTCCCCCAAGCCAAAGGCTCAGACGATGAACTCTTTCTTGGTGGCTCTAAC
CAGGATAGCGTGCAAGGTCTGGGCCGGGCTGTCTGCCCAGCTGGCGGGGAGGCGGGTCTGGGGGGCTGCA
GCAGCAGCACCAACGGGAGCAGCGGGGGCTGCGAGCAGGAGCTGGGCTTGGACCTGTCCAAGAAAAGCCC
ACCCTTGCCCCCTGCCACCCCAGGTCCCCACCTCACTCCCGATGACGCAGCCCAGCTGAGCGACAGCCAA
CATGGCTCGCCCCCTGCGGCCTCTGCTCCTCCCGTTGCCAACAGTGCCTCTTATTCTGAGCTGGGGGGCA
CCCCTGATGAGCCCATGGATCTGGAGGGGGCCGAGGACAACCACCTGAGCCTGCTGGAGGCGCCTGGTGG
GCAGCCTCGGAAGAGCCTCCGGCACTCCACTCGGAAGAAGGAGTGGGGCAAGAAGGAGCCTGTGGCTGGC
TCCCCCTTTGAGCGGAGAGAAGCAGGGCCCAAGGGTCCCTGCCCGGGAGAGGAGGGTGAGGGGGTCGGGG
ACAGGGTTCCCAATGGCATCCTGGCTAGTGGGGCTGGCCCTAGCGGGCCCTATGGGGAGCCCCCCTACCC
CTGCAAGGAGGAGGAGGAGAACGGCAAGGATGCAAGTGAAGACAGTGCGCAGAGCGGGAGCGAGGGGGGC
AGCGGCCATGCCAGCGCCCACTACATGTACCGGCAGGAGGGCTACGAGACGGTGTCCTACGGGGACAACT
TGTATGTGTGCATTCCCTGCGCCAAGGGCTTCCCCAGCTCTGAGCAGCTCAATGCGCACGTGGAGACTCA
CACGGAGGAAGAGCTGTTCATCAAGGAAGAGGGGGCCTACGAGACAGGCAGTGGGGGTGCCGAGGAGGAG
GCCGAGGACCTGTCAGCACCCAGTGCGGCCTACACGGCTGAGCCCCGGCCCTTCAAGTGTTCGGTCTGCG
AGAAGACCTACAAGGACCCAGCCACGCTGCGGCAGCACGAGAAGACGCACTGGCTGACACGGCCCTTCCC
CTGCAACATCTGTGGCAAAATGTTCACGCAGCGCGGCACCATGACGCGTCACATGCGGAGCCACCTGGGC
CTGAAGCCCTTCGCCTGCGATGAGTGTGGCATGCGCTTCACCCGTCAGTACCGCCTCACGGAGCACATGC
GTGTGCACTCGGGCGAGAAACCTTACGAGTGCCAGCTGTGCGGGGGCAAGTTCACCCAGCAGCGCAACCT
CATCAGCCACCTGCGCATGCACACCTCCCCCTCCTAGTAATGAACTAGTCCGTAACTTGAAAGTATTTCG
ATTTCTTGGCTTTATATATCTTGTGGAAAGGACGAAATGGAATAATAATCGGCGACGCA
