>Addgene plasmid #142403 | TFORF2301 | depositor partial sequence | sequence record 279348 | Barcode
AATGGAATAATAATCGGCGACGCA
